Addgene plasmid #86954: pAAV_GWRev_Dest
Purpose: (Empty Backbone) Gateway destination transfer plasmid for making AAV. Contains a DIO cassette for cre-induction. With cre, insert will flip backwards, causing it to turn off (cre-off)
Depositing lab: Joseph Dougherty. Depositing organization: Washington University in Saint Louis. Publication: A viral toolkit for recording transcription factor-DNA interactions in live mouse tissues. Cammack AJ, Moudgil A, Chen J, Vasek MJ, Shabsovich M, McCullough K, Yen A, Lagunas T, Maloney SE, He J, Chen X, Hooda M, Wilkinson MN, Miller TM, Mitra RD, Dougherty JD. Proc Natl Acad Sci U S A. 2020 May 5;117(18):10003-10014. doi: 10.1073/pnas.1918241117. Epub 2020 Apr 16. PubMed 32300008.
Backbone
  Vector backbone: pAAV_GWRev_Dest
  Vector type: Mammalian Expression, AAV
Growth in bacteria
  Bacterial resistance: Chloramphenicol and Ampicillin, 25 & 100 μg/mL
  Growth temperature: 37°C
  Growth strain: ccdB Survival
  Copy number: High Copy
Gene/Insert
  Gene/Insert name: None
Terms and licenses: Academic/Nonprofit Terms; Industry Terms: Not Available to Industry
How to cite: pAAV_GWRev_Dest was a gift from Joseph Dougherty (Addgene plasmid # 86954 ; http://n2t.net/addgene:86954 ; RRID:Addgene_86954)
