[The description below was written by a language model from this plasmid's Addgene catalogue record and pLannotate feature annotations shown in this document.]
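Description:
pAAV_GWRev_Dest is an empty Gateway destination plasmid that serves as an AAV transfer (cis) vector for mammalian expression. It is a high-copy plasmid with a ColE1/pUC-type origin, an f1 phage origin and an ampicillin-resistance gene in the backbone. A second marker, chloramphenicol resistance, lies inside the Gateway cassette. Because that cassette also carries the toxic ccdB gene, the unrecombined vector has to be maintained in a ccdB-tolerant E. coli strain. No insert is present. The feature table shows one complete AAV2 inverted terminal repeat downstream of the expression unit, while the upstream repeat is detected only as short fragments, as often happens when sequencing these structured repeats.

Between the ITRs, a human EF-1α promoter drives a DIO (double-floxed) cassette, followed by a WPRE to enhance transcript expression and a human growth hormone polyadenylation signal. The cassette is bounded on each side by a lox2272 and loxP pair, with the two pairs in opposite orientation, and these flank the attR1–CmR–ccdB–attR2 Gateway module. An LR recombination with an entry clone replaces the CmR/ccdB segment with the gene of interest, and loss of ccdB provides negative selection for recombinants in standard strains.

According to the record, this version is configured as "cre-off". The insert is expressed in the absence of Cre. In Cre-expressing cells, recombination at the incompatible lox pairs flips the insert backwards relative to the promoter, which turns expression off. The plasmid is intended for building AAV vectors that restrict a transgene to Cre-negative cells, and it was deposited as part of a viral toolkit for recording transcription factor–DNA interactions in live mouse tissue.
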