Features (pLannotate 1.2.2; 29 found; start..end, strand, type, name):
    194..221     +  repeat_region  AAV2 ITR (fragment): inverted terminal repeat of adeno-associated virus serotype 2 inverted
    250..277     +  repeat_region  AAV2 ITR (fragment): inverted terminal repeat of adeno-associated virus serotype 2 inverted
    340..406     +  CDS            small t antigen (fragment): SV40 (simian virus 40) small t antigen
    413..1591    +  promoter       EF-1α promoter: strong constitutive promoter for human elongation factor EF-1α
   1598..1615    +  misc_feature   MCS (fragment): pUC18/19 multiple cloning site
   1622..1655    +  protein_bind   lox2272: Cre-mediated recombination occurs in the 8-bp core sequence (GGATACTT). lox2272 sites are compatible with each other, but incompatible with loxP or loxN sites (Lee and Saito, 1988). Cre recombinase
   1656..1705    -  intron         β-globin intron (fragment): internally truncated intron from human β-globin
   1706..1739    +  protein_bind   loxP: Cre-mediated recombination occurs in the 8-bp core sequence (GCATACAT). Cre recombinase
   1748..1872    +  protein_bind   attR1: mutant version of attR; recombination site for the Gateway® LR reaction LR Clonase™
   1897..1927    +  promoter       lac UV5 promoter: E. coli lac promoter with an "up" mutation
   1951..1980    +  promoter       cat promoter (fragment): promoter of the E. coli cat gene encoding chloramphenicol acetyltransferase
   1981..2640    +  CDS            CmR: chloramphenicol acetyltransferase; cat; confers resistance to chloramphenicol
   2819..2977    +  CDS            ccdA (fragment): CCDA_ECO57 - Also known as H, letA. Experimental evidence at protein level: Swiss-Prot protein existence level 1. Antitoxin component of a type II toxin-antitoxin (TA) system which inhibits the post-segregational killing (PSK) of plasmid-free cells, also referred to as a plasmid addiction system. Binds to and blocks the activity of CcdB; will also remove bound CcdB protein from the CcdB-GyrA complex by forming a CcdA-CcdB complex, a process termed rejuvenation. Functions as a transcriptional corepressor for the ccdAB operon, repression also requires CcdB (By similarity). From Escherichia coli
   2982..3284    +  CDS            ccdB: CCDB_ECOLI - Also known as G, letB, letD. Experimental evidence at protein level: Swiss-Prot protein existence level 1. Toxic component of a type II toxin-antitoxin (TA) system, functioning in plasmid maintainence. Responsible for the post- segregational killing (PSK) of plasmid-free cells, also referred to as a plasmid addiction system. Half-life of over 2 hours. Cell killing by CcdB is accompanied by filamentation, defects in chromosome and plasmid segregation, defects in cell division, formation of anucleate cells, decreased DNA synthesis and plasmid loss. Interferes with the activity of DN
   3328..3447    -  protein_bind   attR2: mutant version of attR; recombination site for the Gateway® LR reaction LR Clonase™
   3461..3494    -  protein_bind   lox2272: Cre-mediated recombination occurs in the 8-bp core sequence (GGATACTT). lox2272 sites are compatible with each other, but incompatible with loxP or loxN sites (Lee and Saito, 1988). Cre recombinase
   3495..3544    -  intron         β-globin intron (fragment): internally truncated intron from human β-globin
   3545..3578    -  protein_bind   loxP: Cre-mediated recombination occurs in the 8-bp core sequence (GCATACAT). Cre recombinase
   3579..3603    +  misc_feature   MCS (fragment): pBluescript multiple cloning site
   3603..4191    +  misc_feature   WPRE: woodchuck hepatitis virus posttranscriptional regulatory element
   4223..4699    +  polyA_signal   hGH poly(A) signal: human growth hormone polyadenylation signal
   4739..4879    +  repeat_region  AAV2 ITR: inverted terminal repeat of adeno-associated virus serotype 2 inverted
   4884..4935    -  misc_feature   bom (fragment): basis of mobility region from pBR322
   4954..5409    +  rep_origin     f1 ori (sequence partly withheld): f1 bacteriophage origin of replication; arrow indicates direction of (+) strand synthesis
   5410..5459    -  misc_feature   bom (fragment): basis of mobility region from pBR322
   5561..5596    -  CDS            rop (fragment): Rop protein, which maintains plasmids at low copy number; rop
   5691..5795    +  promoter       AmpR promoter: bla
   5796..6656    +  CDS            AmpR: β-lactamase; bla; confers resistance to ampicillin, carbenicillin, and related antibiotics
   6827..121     +  rep_origin     ori (across the origin): high-copy-number ColE1/pMB1/pBR322/pUC origin of replication
>Addgene plasmid #86954 | pAAV_GWRev_Dest | addgene full sequence | sequence record 173897 | Addgene NGS Result
GCGCACGAGGGAGCTTCCAGGGGGAAACGCCTGGTATCTTTATAGTCCTGTCGGGTTTCGCCACCTCTGA
CTTGAGCGTCGATTTTTGTGATGCTCGTCAGGGGGGCGGAGCCTATGGAAAAACGCCAGCAACGCGGCCT
TTTTACGGTTCCTGGCCTTTTGCTGGCCTTTTGCTCACATGTCCTGCAGGCAGCTGCGCGCTCGCTCGCT
CACTGAGGCCGCCCGGGCGTCGGGCGACCTTTGGTCGCCCGGCCTCAGTGAGCGAGCGAGCGCGCAGAGA
GGGAGTGGCCAACTCCATCACTAGGGGTTCCTGCGGCCGCACGCGTAAGCTTTGCAAAGATGGATAAAGT
TTTAAACAGAGAGGAATCTTTGCAGCTAATGGACCTTCTAGGTCTTGAAAGGAGTGGGAATTGGCTCCGG
TGCCCGTCAGTGGGCAGAGCGCACATCGCCCACAGTCCCCGAGAAGTTGGGGGGAGGGGTCGGCAATTGA
ACCGGTGCCTAGAGAAGGTGGCGCGGGGTAAACTGGGAAAGTGATGTCGTGTACTGGCTCCGCCTTTTTC
CCGAGGGTGGGGGAGAACCGTATATAAGTGCAGTAGTCGCCGTGAACGTTCTTTTTCGCAACGGGTTTGC
CGCCAGAACACAGGTAAGTGCCGTGTGTGGTTCCCGCGGGCCTGGCCTCTTTACGGGTTATGGCCCTTGC
GTGCCTTGAATTACTTCCACCTGGCTGCAGTACGTGATTCTTGATCCCGAGCTTCGGGTTGGAAGTGGGT
GGGAGAGTTCGAGGCCTTGCGCTTAAGGAGCCCCTTCGCCTCGTGCTTGAGTTGAGGCCTGGCCTGGGCG
CTGGGGCCGCCGCGTGCGAATCTGGTGGCACCTTCGCGCCTGTCTCGCTGCTTTCGATAAGTCTCTAGCC
ATTTAAAATTTTTGATGACCTGCTGCGACGCTTTTTTTCTGGCAAGATAGTCTTGTAAATGCGGGCCAAG
ATCTGCACACTGGTATTTCGGTTTTTGGGGCCGCGGGCGGCGACGGGGCCCGTGCGTCCCAGCGCACATG
TTCGGCGAGGCGGGGCCTGCGAGCGCGGCCACCGAGAATCGGACGGGGGTAGTCTCAAGCTGGCCGGCCT
GCTCTGGTGCCTGGCCTCGCGCCGCCGTGTATCGCCCCGCCCTGGGCGGCAAGGCTGGCCCGGTCGGCAC
CAGTTGCGTGAGCGGAAAGATGGCCGCTTCCCGGCCCTGCTGCAGGGAGCTCAAAATGGAGGACGCGGCG
CTCGGGAGAGCGGGCGGGTGAGTCACCCACACAAAGGAAAAGGGCCTTTCCGTCCTCAGCCGTCGCTTCA
TGTGACTCCACGGAGTACCGGGCGCCGTCCAGGCACCTCGATTAGTTCTCGAGCTTTTGGAGTACGTCGT
CTTTAGGTTGGGGGGAGGGGTTTTATGCGATGGAGTTTCCCCACACTGAGTGGGTGGAGACTGAAGTTAG
GCCAGCTTGGCACTTGATGTAATTCTCCTTGGAATTTGCCCTTTTTGAGTTTGGATCTTGGTTCATTCTC
AAGCCTCAGACAGTGGTTCAAAGTTTTTTTCTTCCATTTCAGGTGTCGTGAGGTACCGGATCCTCTAGAG
TCGACTCCGGAATAACTTCGTATAGGATACTTTATACGAAGTTATGCAGAATGGTAGCTGGATTGTAGCT
GCTATTAGCAATATGAAACCTCTTAATAACTTCGTATAGCATACATTATACGAAGTTATGGCGCGCCACA
AGTTTGTACAAAAAAGCTGAACGAGAAACGTAAAATGATATAAATATCAATATATTAAATTAGATTTTGC
ATAAAAAACAGACTACATAATACTGTAAAACACAACATATCCAGTCACTATGGCGGCCGCATTAGGCACC
CCAGGCTTTACACTTTATGCTTCCGGCTCGTATAATGTGTGGATTTTGAGTTAGGATCCGTCGAGATTTT
CAGGAGCTAAGGAAGCTAAAATGGAGAAAAAAATCACTGGATATACCACCGTTGATATATCCCAATGGCA
TCGTAAAGAACATTTTGAGGCATTTCAGTCAGTTGCTCAATGTACCTATAACCAGACCGTTCAGCTGGAT
ATTACGGCCTTTTTAAAGACCGTAAAGAAAAATAAGCACAAGTTTTATCCGGCCTTTATTCACATTCTTG
CCCGCCTGATGAATGCTCATCCGGAATTCCGTATGGCAATGAAAGACGGTGAGCTGGTGATATGGGATAG
TGTTCACCCTTGTTACACCGTTTTCCATGAGCAAACTGAAACGTTTTCATCGCTCTGGAGTGAATACCAC
GACGATTTCCGGCAGTTTCTACACATATATTCGCAAGATGTGGCGTGTTACGGTGAAAACCTGGCCTATT
TCCCTAAAGGGTTTATTGAGAATATGTTTTTCGTCTCAGCCAATCCCTGGGTGAGTTTCACCAGTTTTGA
TTTAAACGTGGCCAATATGGACAACTTCTTCGCCCCCGTTTTCACCATGGGCAAATATTATACGCAAGGC
GACAAGGTGCTGATGCCGCTGGCGATTCAGGTTCATCATGCCGTTTGTGATGGCTTCCATGTCGGCAGAA
TGCTTAATGAATTACAACAGTACTGCGATGAGTGGCAGGGCGGGGCGTAAACGCGTGGATCCGGCTTACT
AAAAGCCAGATAACAGTATGCGTATTTGCGCGCTGATTTTTGCGGTATAAGAATATATACTGATATGTAT
ACCCGAAGTATGTCAAAAAGAGGTATGCTATGAAGCAGCGTATTACAGTGACAGTTGACAGCGACAGCTA
TCAGTTGCTCAAGGCATATATGATGTCAATATCTCCGGTCTGGTAAGCACAACCATGCAGAATGAAGCCC
GTCGTCTGCGTGCCGAACGCTGGAAAGCGGAAAATCAGGAAGGGATGGCTGAGGTCGCCCGGTTTATTGA
AATGAACGGCTCTTTTGCTGACGAGAACAGGGGCTGGTGAAATGCAGTTTAAGGTTTACACCTATAAAAG
AGAGAGCCGTTATCGTCTGTTTGTGGATGTACAGAGTGATATTATTGACACGCCCGGGCGACGGATGGTG
ATCCCCCTGGCCAGTGCACGTCTGCTGTCAGATAAAGTCTCCCGTGAACTTTACCCGGTGGTGCATATCG
GGGATGAAAGCTGGCGCATGATGACCACCGATATGGCCAGTGTGCCGGTCTCCGTTATCGGGGAAGAAGT
GGCTGATCTCAGCCACCGCGAAAATGACATCAAAAACGCCATTAACCTGATGTTCTGGGGAATATAAATG
TCAGGCTCCCTTATACACAGCCAGTCTGCAGGTCGACCATAGTGACTGGATATGTTGTGTTTTACAGTAT
TATGTAGTCTGTTTTTTATGCAAAATCTAATTTAATATATTGATATTTATATCATTTTACGTTTCTCGTT
CAGCTTTCTTGTACAAATTTAGTTGCTAGCATAACTTCGTATAAAGTATCCTATACGAAGTTATTTGCCT
TAACCCAGAAATTATCACTGTTATTCTTTAGAATGGTGCAAAGAATAACTTCGTATAATGTATGCTATAC
GAAGTTATGAATTCGATATCAAGCTTATCGATAATCAACCTCTGGATTACAAAATTTGTGAAAGATTGAC
TGGTATTCTTAACTATGTTGCTCCTTTTACGCTATGTGGATACGCTGCTTTAATGCCTTTGTATCATGCT
ATTGCTTCCCGTATGGCTTTCATTTTCTCCTCCTTGTATAAATCCTGGTTGCTGTCTCTTTATGAGGAGT
TGTGGCCCGTTGTCAGGCAACGTGGCGTGGTGTGCACTGTGTTTGCTGACGCAACCCCCACTGGTTGGGG
CATTGCCACCACCTGTCAGCTCCTTTCCGGGACTTTCGCTTTCCCCCTCCCTATTGCCACGGCGGAACTC
ATCGCCGCCTGCCTTGCCCGCTGCTGGACAGGGGCTCGGCTGTTGGGCACTGACAATTCCGTGGTGTTGT
CGGGGAAATCATCGTCCTTTCCTTGGCTGCTCGCCTATGTTGCCACCTGGATTCTGCGCGGGACGTCCTT
CTGCTACGTCCCTTCGGCCCTCAATCCAGCGGACCTTCCTTCCCGCGGCCTGCTGCCGGCTCTGCGGCCT
CTTCCGCGTCTTCGCCTTCGCCCTCAGACGAGTCGGATCTCCCTTTGGGCCGCCTCCCCGCATCGATACC
GAGCGCTGCTCGAGAGATCTACGGGTGGCATCCCTGTGACCCCTCCCCAGTGCCTCTCCTGGCCCTGGAA
GTTGCCACTCCAGTGCCCACCAGCCTTGTCCTAATAAAATTAAGTTGCATCATTTTGTCTGACTAGGTGT
CCTTCTATAATATTATGGGGTGGAGGGGGGTGGTATGGAGCAAGGGGCAAGTTGGGAAGACAACCTGTAG
GGCCTGCGGGGTCTATTGGGAACCAAGCTGGAGTGCAGTGGCACAATCTTGGCTCACTGCAATCTCCGCC
TCCTGGGTTCAAGCGATTCTCCTGCCTCAGCCTCCCGAGTTGTTGGGATTCCAGGCATGCATGACCAGGC
TCAGCTAATTTTTGTTTTTTTGGTAGAGACGGGGTTTCACCATATTGGCCAGGCTGGTCTCCAACTCCTA
ATCTCAGGTGATCTACCCACCTTGGCCTCCCAAATTGCTGGGATTACAGGCGTGAACCACTGCTCCCTTC
CCTGTCCTTCTGATTTTGTAGGTAACCACGTGCGGACCGAGCGGCCGCAGGAACCCCTAGTGATGGAGTT
GGCCACTCCCTCTCTGCGCGCTCGCTCGCTCACTGAGGCCGGGCGACCAAAGGTCGCCCGACGCCCGGGC
TTTGCCCGGGCGGCCTCAGTGAGCGAGCGAGCGCGCAGCTGCCTGCAGGGGCGCCTGATGCGGTATTTTC
TCCTTACGCATCTGTGCGGTATTTCACACCGCATA
[95 nt withheld, positions 4936-5030]
T
[46 nt withheld, positions 5032-5077]
C
[141 nt withheld, positions 5079-5219]
CCTTTGACGTTGGAGTCCACGTTCTTT
[37 nt withheld, positions 5247-5283]
ACTCTATCTCGGGCTATTCTTTTGATTTATAAGGGATTTTGCCGATTTCGGTCTATTGGTTAAAAAATGA
GCTGATTTAACAAAAATTTAACGCGAATTTTAACAAAATATTAACGTTTACAATTTTATGGTGCACTCTC
AGTACAATCTGCTCTGATGCCGCATAGTTAAGCCAGCCCCGACACCCGCCAACACCCGCTGACGCGCCCT
GACGGGCTTGTCTGCTCCCGGCATCCGCTTACAGACAAGCTGTGACCGTCTCCGGGAGCTGCATGTGTCA
GAGGTTTTCACCGTCATCACCGAAACGCGCGAGACGAAAGGGCCTCGTGATACGCCTATTTTTATAGGTT
AATGTCATGATAATAATGGTTTCTTAGACGTCAGGTGGCACTTTTCGGGGAAATGTGCGCGGAACCCCTA
TTTGTTTATTTTTCTAAATACATTCAAATATGTATCCGCTCATGAGACAATAACCCTGATAAATGCTTCA
ATAATATTGAAAAAGGAAGAGTATGAGTATTCAACATTTCCGTGTCGCCCTTATTCCCTTTTTTGCGGCA
TTTTGCCTTCCTGTTTTTGCTCACCCAGAAACGCTGGTGAAAGTAAAAGATGCTGAAGATCAGTTGGGTG
CACGAGTGGGTTACATCGAACTGGATCTCAACAGCGGTAAGATCCTTGAGAGTTTTCGCCCCGAAGAACG
TTTTCCAATGATGAGCACTTTTAAAGTTCTGCTATGTGGCGCGGTATTATCCCGTATTGACGCCGGGCAA
GAGCAACTCGGTCGCCGCATACACTATTCTCAGAATGACTTGGTTGAGTACTCACCAGTCACAGAAAAGC
ATCTTACGGATGGCATGACAGTAAGAGAATTATGCAGTGCTGCCATAACCATGAGTGATAACACTGCGGC
CAACTTACTTCTGACAACGATCGGAGGACCGAAGGAGCTAACCGCTTTTTTGCACAACATGGGGGATCAT
GTAACTCGCCTTGATCGTTGGGAACCGGAGCTGAATGAAGCCATACCAAACGACGAGCGTGACACCACGA
TGCCTGTAGCAATGGCAACAACGTTGCGCAAACTATTAACTGGCGAACTACTTACTCTAGCTTCCCGGCA
ACAATTAATAGACTGGATGGAGGCGGATAAAGTTGCAGGACCACTTCTGCGCTCGGCCCTTCCGGCTGGC
TGGTTTATTGCTGATAAATCTGGAGCCGGTGAGCGTGGGTCTCGCGGTATCATTGCAGCACTGGGGCCAG
ATGGTAAGCCCTCCCGTATCGTAGTTATCTACACGACGGGGAGTCAGGCAACTATGGATGAACGAAATAG
ACAGATCGCTGAGATAGGTGCCTCACTGATTAAGCATTGGTAACTGTCAGACCAAGTTTACTCATATATA
CTTTAGATTGATTTAAAACTTCATTTTTAATTTAAAAGGATCTAGGTGAAGATCCTTTTTGATAATCTCA
TGACCAAAATCCCTTAACGTGAGTTTTCGTTCCACTGAGCGTCAGACCCCGTAGAAAAGATCAAAGGATC
TTCTTGAGATCCTTTTTTTCTGCGCGTAATCTGCTGCTTGCAAACAAAAAAACCACCGCTACCAGCGGTG
GTTTGTTTGCCGGATCAAGAGCTACCAACTCTTTTTCCGAAGGTAACTGGCTTCAGCAGAGCGCAGATAC
CAAATACTGTTCTTCTAGTGTAGCCGTAGTTAGGCCACCACTTCAAGAACTCTGTAGCACCGCCTACATA
CCTCGCTCTGCTAATCCTGTTACCAGTGGCTGCTGCCAGTGGCGATAAGTCGTGTCTTACCGGGTTGGAC
TCAAGACGATAGTTACCGGATAAGGCGCAGCGGTCGGGCTGAACGGGGGGTTCGTGCACACAGCCCAGCT
TGGAGCGAACGACCTACACCGAACTGAGATACCTACAGCGTGAGCTATGAGAAAGCGCCACGCTTCCCGA
AGGGAGAAAGGCGGACAGGTATCCGGTAAGCGGCAGGGTCGGAACAGGAGA
